>Addgene plasmid #155054 | pLCHKO_HPRT1_exon3_2_Lb | addgene full sequence | sequence record 308516 | Addgene NGS Result
TGTAGTCTTATGCAATACTCTTGTAGTCTTGCAACATGGTAACGATGAGTTAGCAACATGCCTTACAAGG
AGAGAAAAAGCACCGTGCATGCCGATTGGTGGAAGTAAGGTGGTACGATCGTGCCTTATTAGGAAGGCAA
CAGACGGGTCTGACATGGATTGGACGAACCACTGAATTGCCGCATTGCAGAGATATTGTATTTAAGTGCC
TAGCTCGATACATAAACGGGTCTCTCTGGTTAGACCAGATCTGAGCCTGGGAGCTCTCTGGCTAACTAGG
GAACCCACTGCTTAAGCCTCAATAAAGCTTGCCTTGAGTGCTTCAAGTAGTGTGTGCCCGTCTGTTGTGT
GACTCTGGTAACTAGAGATCCCTCAGACCCTTTTAGTCAGTGTGGAAAATCTCTAGCAGTGGCGCCCGAA
CAGGGACTTGAAAGCGAAAGGGAAACCAGAGGAGCTCTCTCGACGCAGGACTCGGCTTGCTGAAGCGCGC
ACGGCAAGAGGCGAGGGGCGGCGACTGGTGAGTACGCCAAAAATTTTGACTAGCGGAGGCTAGAAGGAGA
GAGATGGGTGCGAGAGCGTCAGTATTAAGCGGGGGAGAATTAGATCGCGATGGGAAAAAATTCGGTTAAG
GCCAGGGGGAAAGAAAAAATATAAATTAAAACATATAGTATGGGCAAGCAGGGAGCTAGAACGATTCGCA
GTTAATCCTGGCCTGTTAGAAACATCAGAAGGCTGTAGACAAATACTGGGACAGCTACAACCATCCCTTC
AGACAGGATCAGAAGAACTTAGATCATTATATAATACAGTAGCAACCCTCTATTGTGTGCATCAAAGGAT
AGAGATAAAAGACACCAAGGAAGCTTTAGACAAGATAGAGGAAGAGCAAAACAAAAGTAAGACCACCGCA
CAGCAAGCGGCCGCTGATCTTCAGACCTGGAGGAGGAGATATGAGGGACAATTGGAGAAGTGAATTATAT
AAATATAAAGTAGTAAAAATTGAACCATTAGGAGTAGCACCCACCAAGGCAAAGAGAAGAGTGGTGCAGA
GAGAAAAAAGAGCAGTGGGAATAGGAGCTTTGTTCCTTGGGTTCTTGGGAGCAGCAGGAAGCACTATGGG
CGCAGCGTCAATGACGCTGACGGTACAGGCCAGACAATTATTGTCTGGTATAGTGCAGCAGCAGAACAAT
TTGCTGAGGGCTATTGAGGCGCAACAGCATCTGTTGCAACTCACAGTCTGGGGCATCAAGCAGCTCCAGG
CAAGAATCCTGGCTGTGGAAAGATACCTAAAGGATCAACAGCTCCTGGGGATTTGGGGTTGCTCTGGAAA
ACTCATTTGCACCACTGCTGTGCCTTGGAATGCTAGTTGGAGTAATAAATCTCTGGAACAGATTTGGAAT
CACACGACCTGGATGGAGTGGGACAGAGAAATTAACAATTACACAAGCTTAATACACTCCTTAATTGAAG
AATCGCAAAACCAGCAAGAAAAGAATGAACAAGAATTATTGGAATTAGATAAATGGGCAAGTTTGTGGAA
TTGGTTTAACATAACAAATTGGCTGTGGTATATAAAATTATTCATAATGATAGTAGGAGGCTTGGTAGGT
TTAAGAATAGTTTTTGCTGTACTTTCTATAGTGAATAGAGTTAGGCAGGGATATTCACCATTATCGTTTC
AGACCCACCTCCCAACCCCGAGGGGACCCAGAGAATTCAAAAAAAAGCAATTCCTAAAAGGAGTTTATTA
TCTACACTTAGTAGAAATTAGCACCGACTCGGTGCCACTTTTTCAAGTTGATAACGGACTAGCCTTATTT
CAACTTGCTATGCTGTTTCCAGCATAGCTCTGAAACTTGCCCTCATGTTTCATAAGCGGTACCTCGTCCT
TTCCACAAGATATATAAAGCCAAGAAATCGAAATACTTTCAAGTTACGGTAAGCATATGATAGTCCATTT
TAAAACATAATTTTAAAACTGCAAACTACCCAAGAAATTATTACTTTCTACGTCACGTATTTTGTACTAA
TATCTTTGTGTTTACAGTCAAATTAATTCTAATTATCTCTCTAACAGCCTTGTATCGTATATGCAAATAT
GAAGGAATCATGGGAAATAGGCCCTCGAATTCTAGATCTTGAGACAAATGGCAGTATTCATCCACAATTT
TAAAAGAAAAGGGGGGATTGGGGGGTACAGTGCAGGGGAAAGAATAGTAGACATAATAGCAACAGACATA
CAAACTAAAGAATTACAAAAACAAATTACAAAAATTCAAAATTTTCGGGTTTATTACAGGGACAGCAGAG
ATCCACTTTGGCGCCGGCTCGAGGGGGCCCGGGTTGCGCCTTTTCCAAGGCAGCCCTGGGTTTGCGCAGG
GACGCGGCTGCTCTGGGCGTGGTTCCGGGAAACGCAGCGGCGCCGACCCTGGGTCTCGCACATTCTTCAC
GTCCGTTCGCAGCGTCACCCGGATCTTCGCCGCTACCCTTGTGGGCCCCCCGGCGACGCTTCCTGCTCCG
CCCCTAAGTCGGGAAGGTTCCTTGCGGTTCGCGGCGTGCCGGACGTGACAAACGGAAGCCGCAGCTCACA
CTAGTACCCTCGCAGACGGACAGCGCCAGGGAGCAATGGCAGCGCGCCGACCGCGATGGGCTGTGGCCAA
TAGCGGCTGCTCAGCAGGGCGCGCCGAGAGCAGCGGCCGGGAAGGGGCGGTGCGGGAGGCGGGGTGTGGG
GCGGTAGTGTGGGCCCTGTTCCTGCCCGCGCGGTGTTCCGCATTCTGCAAGCCTCCGGAGCGCACGTCGG
CAGTCGGCTCCCTCGTTGACCGAATCACCGACCTCTCTCCCCAGGGGGATCCACCGGAGCTTACCATGAC
CGAGTACAAGCCCACGGTGCGCCTCGCCACCCGCGACGACGTCCCCAGGGCCGTACGCACCCTCGCCGCC
GCGTTCGCCGACTACCCCGCCACGCGCCACACCGTCGATCCGGACCGCCACATCGAGCGGGTCACCGAGC
TGCAAGAACTCTTCCTCACGCGCGTCGGGCTCGACATCGGCAAGGTGTGGGTCGCGGACGACGGCGCCGC
CGTGGCGGTCTGGACCACGCCGGAGAGCGTCGAAGCGGGGGCGGTGTTCGCCGAGATCGGCCCGCGCATG
GCCGAGTTGAGCGGTTCCCGGCTGGCCGCGCAGCAACAGATGGAAGGCCTCCTGGCGCCGCACCGGCCCA
AGGAGCCCGCGTGGTTCCTGGCCACCGTCGGTGTTTCGCCCGACCACCAGGGCAAGGGTCTGGGCAGCGC
CGTCGTGCTCCCCGGAGTGGAGGCGGCCGAGCGCGCCGGGGTGCCCGCCTTCCTGGAGACCTCCGCGCCC
CGCAACCTCCCCTTCTACGAGCGGCTCGGCTTCACCGTCACCGCCGACGTCGAGGTGCCCGAAGGACCGC
GCACCTGGTGCATGACCCGCAAGCCCGGTGCCTGAACGCGTTAAGTCGACAATCAACCTCTGGATTACAA
AATTTGTGAAAGATTGACTGGTATTCTTAACTATGTTGCTCCTTTTACGCTATGTGGATACGCTGCTTTA
ATGCCTTTGTATCATGCTATTGCTTCCCGTATGGCTTTCATTTTCTCCTCCTTGTATAAATCCTGGTTGC
TGTCTCTTTATGAGGAGTTGTGGCCCGTTGTCAGGCAACGTGGCGTGGTGTGCACTGTGTTTGCTGACGC
AACCCCCACTGGTTGGGGCATTGCCACCACCTGTCAGCTCCTTTCCGGGACTTTCGCTTTCCCCCTCCCT
ATTGCCACGGCGGAACTCATCGCCGCCTGCCTTGCCCGCTGCTGGACAGGGGCTCGGCTGTTGGGCACTG
ACAATTCCGTGGTGTTGTCGGGGAAATCATCGTCCTTTCCTTGGCTGCTCGCCTGTGTTGCCACCTGGAT
TCTGCGCGGGACGTCCTTCTGCTACGTCCCTTCGGCCCTCAATCCAGCGGACCTTCCTTCCCGCGGCCTG
CTGCCGGCTCTGCGGCCTCTTCCGCGTCTTCGCCTTCGCCCTCAGACGAGTCGGATCTCCCTTTGGGCCG
CCTCCCCGCGTCGACTTTAAGACCAATGACTTACAAGGCAGCTGTAGATCTTAGCCACTTTTTAAAAGAA
AAGGGGGGACTGGAAGGGCTAATTCACTCCCAACGAAGACAAGATCTGCTTTTTGCTTGTACTGGGTCTC
TCTGGTTAGACCAGATCTGAGCCTGGGAGCTCTCTGGCTAACTAGGGAACCCACTGCTTAAGCCTCAATA
AAGCTTGCCTTGAGTGCTTCAAGTAGTGTGTGCCCGTCTGTTGTGTGACTCTGGTAACTAGAGATCCCTC
AGACCCTTTTAGTCAGTGTGGAAAATCTCTAGCAGTACGTATAGTAGTTCATGTCATCTTATTATTCAGT
ATTTATAACTTGCAAAGAAATGAATATCAGAGAGTGAGAGGAACTTGTTTATTGCAGCTTATAATGGTTA
CAAATAAAGCAATAGCATCACAAATTTCACAAATAAAGCATTTTTTTCACTGCATTCTAGTTGTGGTTTG
TCCAAACTCATCAATGTATCTTATCATGTCTGGCTCTAGCTATCCCGCCCCTAACTCCGCCCATCCCGCC
CCTAACTCCGCCCAGTTCCGCCCATTCTCCGCCCCATGGCTGACTAATTTTTTTTATTTATGCAGAGGCC
GAGGCCGCCTCGGCCTCTGAGCTATTCCAGAAGTAGTGAGGAGGCTTTTTTGGAGGCCTAGGGACGTACC
CAATTCGCCCTATAGTGAGTCGTATTACGCGCGCTCACTGGCCGTCGTTTTACAACGTCGTGACTGGGAA
AACCCTGGCGTTACCCAACTTAATCGCCTTGCAGCACATCCCCCTTTCGCCAGCTGGCGTAATAGCGAAG
AGGCCCGCACCGATCGCCCTTCCCAACAGTTGCGCAGCCTGAATGGCGAATGGG
[124 nt withheld, positions 4955-5078]
C
[91 nt withheld, positions 5080-5170]
A
[49 nt withheld, positions 5172-5220]
CCTTTGACGTTGGAGTCCACGTTCTTT
[37 nt withheld, positions 5248-5284]
ACCCTATCTCGGTCTATTCTTTTGATTTATAAGGGATTTTGCCGATTTCGGCCTATTGGTTAAAAAATGA
GCTGATTTAACAAAAATTTAACGCGAATTTTAACAAAATATTAACGCTTACAATTTAGGTGGCACTTTTC
GGGGAAATGTGCGCGGAACCCCTATTTGTTTATTTTTCTAAATACATTCAAATATGTATCCGCTCATGAG
ACAATAACCCTGATAAATGCTTCAATAATATTGAAAAAGGAAGAGTATGAGTATTCAACATTTCCGTGTC
GCCCTTATTCCCTTTTTTGCGGCATTTTGCCTTCCTGTTTTTGCTCACCCAGAAACGCTGGTGAAAGTAA
AAGATGCTGAAGATCAGTTGGGTGCACGAGTGGGTTACATCGAACTGGATCTCAACAGCGGTAAGATCCT
TGAGAGTTTTCGCCCCGAAGAACGTTTTCCAATGATGAGCACTTTTAAAGTTCTGCTATGTGGCGCGGTA
TTATCCCGTATTGACGCCGGGCAAGAGCAACTCGGTCGCCGCATACACTATTCTCAGAATGACTTGGTTG
AGTACTCACCAGTCACAGAAAAGCATCTTACGGATGGCATGACAGTAAGAGAATTATGCAGTGCTGCCAT
AACCATGAGTGATAACACTGCGGCCAACTTACTTCTGACAACGATCGGAGGACCGAAGGAGCTAACCGCT
TTTTTGCACAACATGGGGGATCATGTAACTCGCCTTGATCGTTGGGAACCGGAGCTGAATGAAGCCATAC
CAAACGACGAGCGTGACACCACGATGCCTGTAGCAATGGCAACAACGTTGCGCAAACTATTAACTGGCGA
ACTACTTACTCTAGCTTCCCGGCAACAATTAATAGACTGGATGGAGGCGGATAAAGTTGCAGGACCACTT
CTGCGCTCGGCCCTTCCGGCTGGCTGGTTTATTGCTGATAAATCTGGAGCCGGTGAGCGTGGGTCTCGCG
GTATCATTGCAGCACTGGGGCCAGATGGTAAGCCCTCCCGTATCGTAGTTATCTACACGACGGGGAGTCA
GGCAACTATGGATGAACGAAATAGACAGATCGCTGAGATAGGTGCCTCACTGATTAAGCATTGGTAACTG
TCAGACCAAGTTTACTCATATATACTTTAGATTGATTTAAAACTTCATTTTTAATTTAAAAGGATCTAGG
TGAAGATCCTTTTTGATAATCTCATGACCAAAATCCCTTAACGTGAGTTTTCGTTCCACTGAGCGTCAGA
CCCCGTAGAAAAGATCAAAGGATCTTCTTGAGATCCTTTTTTTCTGCGCGTAATCTGCTGCTTGCAAACA
AAAAAACCACCGCTACCAGCGGTGGTTTGTTTGCCGGATCAAGAGCTACCAACTCTTTTTCCGAAGGTAA
CTGGCTTCAGCAGAGCGCAGATACCAAATACTGTTCTTCTAGTGTAGCCGTAGTTAGGCCACCACTTCAA
GAACTCTGTAGCACCGCCTACATACCTCGCTCTGCTAATCCTGTTACCAGTGGCTGCTGCCAGTGGCGAT
AAGTCGTGTCTTACCGGGTTGGACTCAAGACGATAGTTACCGGATAAGGCGCAGCGGTCGGGCTGAACGG
GGGGTTCGTGCACACAGCCCAGCTTGGAGCGAACGACCTACACCGAACTGAGATACCTACAGCGTGAGCT
ATGAGAAAGCGCCACGCTTCCCGAAGGGAGAAAGGCGGACAGGTATCCGGTAAGCGGCAGGGTCGGAACA
GGAGAGCGCACGAGGGAGCTTCCAGGGGGAAACGCCTGGTATCTTTATAGTCCTGTCGGGTTTCGCCACC
TCTGACTTGAGCGTCGATTTTTGTGATGCTCGTCAGGGGGGCGGAGCCTATGGAAAAACGCCAGCAACGC
GGCCTTTTTACGGTTCCTGGCCTTTTGCTGGCCTTTTGCTCACATGTTCTTTCCTGCGTTATCCCCTGAT
TCTGTGGATAACCGTATTACCGCCTTTGAGTGAGCTGATACCGCTCGCCGCAGCCGAACGACCGAGCGCA
GCGAGTCAGTGAGCGAGGAAGCGGAAGAGCGCCCAATACGCAAACCGCCTCTCCCCGCGCGTTGGCCGAT
TCATTAATGCAGCTGGCACGACAGGTTTCCCGACTGGAAAGCGGGCAGTGAGCGCAACGCAATTAATGTG
AGTTAGCTCACTCATTAGGCACCCCAGGCTTTACACTTTATGCTTCCGGCTCGTATGTTGTGTGGAATTG
TGAGCGGATAACAATTTCACACAGGAAACAGCTATGACCATGATTACGCCAAGCGCGCAATTAACCCTCA
CTAAAGGGAACAAAAGCTGGAGCTGCAAGCTTAA
Features (pLannotate 1.2.2; 27 found; start..end, strand, type, name):
      1..227     +  promoter       RSV promoter: Rous sarcoma virus enhancer/promoter
    228..408     +  LTR            5' LTR (truncated): truncated 5' long terminal repeat (LTR) from HIV-1
    455..580     +  misc_feature   HIV-1 Ψ: packaging signal of human immunodeficiency virus type 1
    564..927     +  CDS            HIV-1 gag (fragment): gag protein from human immunodeficiency virus 1; gag
   1073..1306    +  misc_feature   RRE: The Rev response element (RRE) of HIV-1 allows for Rev-dependent mRNA export from the nucleus to the cytoplasm.
   1683..1709    +  CDS            Rev (fragment): human immunodeficiency virus 1 (HIV-1) Rev protein; rev; enhances nuclear export of unspliced and incompletely spliced viral mRNAs
   1771..1838    -  misc_RNA       tracrRNA (fragment): trans-activating CRISPR RNA for the Streptococcus pyogenes CRISPR/Cas9 system
   1886..2126    -  promoter       U6 promoter: RNA polymerase III promoter for human U6 snRNA
   2168..2285    +  misc_feature   cPPT/CTS: central polypurine tract and central termination sequence of HIV-1
   2344..2844    +  promoter       hPGK promoter: human phosphoglycerate kinase 1 promoter
   2866..3465    +  CDS            PuroR (fragment): puromycin N-acetyltransferase; pac from Streptomyces; confers resistance to puromycin
   3481..4069    +  misc_feature   WPRE: woodchuck hepatitis virus posttranscriptional regulatory element
   4120..4139    +  misc_feature   cPPT/CTS (fragment): central polypurine tract and central termination sequence of HIV-1
   4141..4374    +  LTR            3' LTR (ΔU3): self-inactivating 3' long terminal repeat (LTR) from HIV-1
   4452..4573    +  polyA_signal   SV40 poly(A) signal: SV40 polyadenylation signal
   4613..4748    +  rep_origin     SV40 ori: SV40 origin of replication
   4769..4787    -  promoter       T7 promoter: promoter for bacteriophage T7 RNA polymerase
   4795..4950    +  CDS            lacZα (fragment): LacZα fragment of β-galactosidase; lacZ fragment
   4955..5383    +  rep_origin     f1 ori (sequence partly withheld): f1 bacteriophage origin of replication; arrow indicates direction of (+) strand synthesis
   5436..5540    +  promoter       AmpR promoter: bla
   5541..6401    +  CDS            AmpR: β-lactamase; bla; confers resistance to ampicillin, carbenicillin, and related antibiotics
   6572..7160    +  rep_origin     ori: high-copy-number ColE1/pMB1/pBR322/pUC origin of replication
   7343..7435    +  CDS            lacI (fragment): lac repressor; lacI; The lac repressor binds to the lac operator to inhibit transcription in E. coli. This inhibition can be relieved by adding lactose or isopropyl-β-D-thiogalactopyranoside (IPTG).
   7448..7469    +  protein_bind   CAP binding site: CAP binding activates transcription in the presence of cAMP. E. coli catabolite activator protein
   7484..7514    +  promoter       lac promoter: promoter for the E. coli lac operon
   7522..7538    +  protein_bind   lac operator: The lac repressor binds to the lac operator to inhibit transcription in E. coli. This inhibition can be relieved by adding lactose or isopropyl-β-D-thiogalactopyranoside (IPTG). lac repressor encoded by lacI
   7583..7601    +  promoter       T3 promoter: promoter for bacteriophage T3 RNA polymerase
