[The description below was written by a language model from this plasmid's Addgene catalogue record and pLannotate feature annotations shown in this document.]
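Description:
pLCHKO_HPRT1_exon3_2_Lb is a lentiviral CRISPR guide-expression plasmid built on the pLCHKO backbone, with a sequenced length of about 7.6 kb. It belongs to the CHyMErA system, in which SpCas9 and LbCas12a are used together. It is propagated in E. coli through a high-copy ColE1/pUC-type origin with ampicillin selection (AmpR). It also carries an f1 origin, an SV40 origin and leftover lac/T7/T3 cloning-vector elements. The viral portion has a third-generation, self-inactivating layout. An RSV promoter is fused to a truncated HIV-1 5' LTR and drives transcription of the vector genome. This is followed by the Ψ packaging signal with a gag fragment, the RRE for Rev-dependent nuclear export, a cPPT/CTS, a WPRE to boost transcript expression, and a ΔU3 3' LTR with a downstream SV40 polyadenylation signal.

The payload is a roughly 150 bp hybrid guide RNA (hgRNA) under a human U6 RNA polymerase III promoter. It was cloned into BfuAI sites that were destroyed in the process. As the depositor notes and the feature table confirms, this cassette lies on the antisense strand relative to the viral genome. The single transcript joins a Cas9 spacer and its SpCas9 tracrRNA-derived scaffold to an LbCas12a direct repeat and a Cas12a spacer. According to the record, the resulting guides are intended to delete exon 3 of human HPRT1. Neither nuclease is encoded on this plasmid, so SpCas9 and LbCas12a must be supplied separately. A human PGK promoter drives puromycin N-acetyltransferase, which allows selection of transduced mammalian cells. The stated use is lentiviral delivery of the hgRNA for deletion of HPRT1 exon 3.
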