Addgene plasmid #155054: pLCHKO_HPRT1_exon3_2_Lb
Purpose: Lentiviral plasmid for expressing U6 driven hybrid guide (hg)RNA for deletion of HPRT1 exon 3 using SpCas9 and LbCas12a nucleases (CHyMErA system)
Depositing lab: Benjamin Blencowe & Jason Moffat. Depositing organization: University of Toronto. Publication: Genetic interaction mapping and exon-resolution functional genomics with a hybrid Cas9-Cas12a platform. Gonatopoulos-Pournatzis T, Aregger M, Brown KR, Farhangmehr S, Braunschweig U, Ward HN, Ha KCH, Weiss A, Billmann M, Durbic T, Myers CL, Blencowe BJ, Moffat J. Nat Biotechnol. 2020 May;38(5):638-648. doi: 10.1038/s41587-020-0437-z. Epub 2020 Mar 16. PubMed 32249828.
Backbone
  Vector backbone: pLCHKO
  Backbone size w/o insert (bp): 7481
  Vector type: Mammalian Expression, Lentiviral, CRISPR
  Selectable markers: Puromycin
Growth in bacteria
  Bacterial resistance: Ampicillin, 100 μg/mL
  Growth temperature: 30°C
  Growth strain: NEB Stable
  Copy number: High Copy
Gene/Insert
  Gene/Insert name: (hg)RNA for deletion of HPRT1 exon 3
  gRNA/shRNA sequence: CTTATGAAACATGAGGGCAAgtttcagagctatgctggaaacagcatagcaagttgaaataaggctagtccgttatcaacttgaaaaagtggcaccgagtcggtgctaatttctactaagtgtagatAATAAACTCCTTTTAGGAATTGC
  Species: H. sapiens (human)
  Insert size (bp): 150
  Promoter: U6
  Cloning method: Restriction Enzyme; 5′ cloning site BfuAI (destroyed during cloning); 3′ cloning site BfuAI (destroyed during cloning)
  Sequencing primers: 5′ actatcatatgcttaccgtaac
Terms and licenses: Academic/Nonprofit Terms; Industry Terms: Not Available to Industry
Depositor comments: U6-driven hgRNA cassette encoded on anti-sense strand
How to cite: pLCHKO_HPRT1_exon3_2_Lb was a gift from Benjamin Blencowe & Jason Moffat (Addgene plasmid # 155054 ; http://n2t.net/addgene:155054 ; RRID:Addgene_155054)
